>Addgene plasmid #117140 | pKLV2-U6(gDmap1 v1)-PGK-Puro-BFP | depositor full sequence | sequence record 220724 | pKLV2-U6(gDmap1 v1)-PGK-Puro-BFP sequence 8649 bps
CTAAATTGTAAGCGTTAATATTTTGTTAAAATTCGCGTTAAATTTTTGTTAAATCAGCTCATTTTTTAAC
CAATAGGCCGAAATCGGCAAAATCCCTTATAAATCAAAAGAATAGACCGAGATAGGGT
[37 nt withheld, positions 129-165]
AAAGAACGTGGACTCCAACGTCAAAGG
[49 nt withheld, positions 193-241]
T
[91 nt withheld, positions 243-333]
G
[124 nt withheld, positions 335-458]
CCCATTCGCCATTCAGGCTGCGCAACTGTTGGGAAGGGCGATCGGTGCGGGCCTCTTCGCTATTACGCCA
GCTGGCGAAAGGGGGATGTGCTGCAAGGCGATTAAGTTGGGTAACGCCAGGGTTTTCCCAGTCACGACGT
TGTAAAACGACGGCCAGTGAGCGCGCGTAATACGACTCACTATAGGGCGAATTGACTAGTACATAACTTA
CGGTAAATGGCCCGCCTGGCTGACCGCCCAACGACCCCCGCCCATTGACGTCAATAATGACGTATGTTCC
CATAGTAACGCCAATAGGGACTTTCCATTGACGTCAATGGGTGGAGTATTTACGGTAAACTGCCCACTTG
GCAGTACATCAAGTGTATCATATGCCAAGTACGCCCCCTATTGACGTCAATGACGGTAAATGGCCCGCCT
GGCATTATGCCCAGTACATGACCTTATGGGACTTTCCTACTTGGCAGTACATCTACGTATTAGTCATCGC
TATTACCATGGTGATGCGGTTTTGGCAGTACATCAATGGGCGTGGATAGCGGTTTGACTCACGGGGATTT
CCAAGTCTCCACCCCATTGACGTCAATGGGAGTTTGTTTTGGCACCAAAATCAACGGGACTTTCCAAAAT
GTCGTAACAACTCCGCCCCATTGACGCAAATGGGCGGTAGGCGTGTACGGTGGGAGGTCTATATAAGCAG
CGCGTTTTGCCTGTACTGGGTCTCTCTGGTTAGACCAGATCTGAGCCTGGGAGCTCTCTGGCTAACTAGG
GAACCCACTGCTTAAGCCTCAATAAAGCTTGCCTTGAGTGCTTCAAGTAGTGTGTGCCCGTCTGTTGTGT
GACTCTGGTAACTAGAGATCCCTCAGACCCTTTTAGTCAGTGTGGAAAATCTCTAGCAGTGGCGCCCGAA
CAGGGACTTGAAAGCGAAAGGGAAACCAGAGGAGCTCTCTCGACGCAGGACTCGGCTTGCTGAAGCGCGC
ACGGCAAGAGGCGAGGGGCGGCGACTGGTGAGTACGCCAAAAATTTTGACTAGCGGAGGCTAGAAGGAGA
GAGATGGGTGCGAGAGCGTCAGTATTAAGCGGGGGAGAATTAGATCGCGATGGGAAAAAATTCGGTTAAG
GCCAGGGGGAAAGAAAAAATATAAATTAAAACATATAGTATGGGCAAGCAGGGAGCTAGAACGATTCGCA
GTTAATCCTGGCCTGTTAGAAACATCAGAAGGCTGTAGACAAATACTGGGACAGCTACAACCATCCCTTC
AGACAGGATCAGAAGAACTTAGATCATTATATAATACAGTAGCAACCCTCTATTGTGTGCATCAAAGGAT
AGAGATAAAAGACACCAAGGAAGCTTTAGACAAGATAGAGGAAGAGCAAAACAAAAGTAAGACCACCGCA
CAGCAAGCGGCCGGCCGCGCTGATCTTCAGACCTGGAGGAGGAGATATGAGGGACAATTGGAGAAGTGAA
TTATATAAATATAAAGTAGTAAAAATTGAACCATTAGGAGTAGCACCCACCAAGGCAAAGAGAAGAGTGG
TGCAGAGAGAAAAAAGAGCAGTGGGAATAGGAGCTTTGTTCCTTGGGTTCTTGGGAGCAGCAGGAAGCAC
TATGGGCGCAGCGTCAATGACGCTGACGGTACAGGCCAGACAATTATTGTCTGGTATAGTGCAGCAGCAG
AACAATTTGCTGAGGGCTATTGAGGCGCAACAGCATCTGTTGCAACTCACAGTCTGGGGCATCAAGCAGC
TCCAGGCAAGAATCCTGGCTGTGGAAAGATACCTAAAGGATCAACAGCTCCTGGGGATTTGGGGTTGCTC
TGGAAAACTCATTTGCACCACTGCTGTGCCTTGGAATGCTAGTTGGAGTAATAAATCTCTGGAACAGATT
TGGAATCACACGACCTGGATGGAGTGGGACAGAGAAATTAACAATTACACAAGCTTAATACACTCCTTAA
TTGAAGAATCGCAAAACCAGCAAGAAAAGAATGAACAAGAATTATTGGAATTAGATAAATGGGCAAGTTT
GTGGAATTGGTTTAACATAACAAATTGGCTGTGGTATATAAAATTATTCATAATGATAGTAGGAGGCTTG
GTAGGTTTAAGAATAGTTTTTGCTGTACTTTCTATAGTGAATAGAGTTAGGCAGGGATATTCACCATTAT
CGTTTCAGACCCACCTCCCAACCCCGAGGGGACCCGACAGGCCCGAAGGAATAGAAGAAGAAGGTGGAGA
GAGAGACAGAGACAGATCCATTCGATTAGTGAACGGATCGGCACTGCGTGCGCCAATTCTGCAGACAAAT
GGCAGTATTCATCCACAATTTTAAAAGAAAAGGGGGGATTGGGGGGTACAGTGCAGGGGAAAGAATAGTA
GACATAATAGCAACAGACATACAAACTAAAGAATTACAAAAACAAATTACAAAAATTCAAAATTTTCGGG
TTTATTACAGGGACAGCAGAGATCCAGTTTGGTTAGTACCGGGCCCTACGCGTCCAAGGTCGGGCAGGAA
GAGGGCCTATTTCCCATGATTCCTTCATATTTGCATATACGATACAAGGCTGTTAGAGAGATAATTAGAA
TTAATTTGACTGTAAACACAAAGATATTAGTACAAAATACGTGACGTAGAAAGTAATAATTTCTTGGGTA
GTTTGCAGTTTTAAAATTATGTTTTAAAATGGACTATCATATGCTTACCGTAACTTGAAAGTATTTCGAT
TTCTTGGCTTTATATATCTTGTGGAAAGGACGAAACACCGTTCGTAGTTATTCACGATGTTTAAGAGCTA
TGCTGGAAACAGCATAGCAAGTTTAAATAAGGCTAGTCCGTTATCAACTTGAAAAAGTGGCACCGAGTCG
GTGCTTTTTTTGGATCCAATTCTACCGGGTAGGGGAGGCGCTTTTCCCAAGGCAGTCTGGAGCATGCGCT
TTAGCAGCCCCGCTGGGCACTTGGCGCTACACAAGTGGCCTCTGGCCTCGCACACATTCCACATCCACCG
GTAGGCGCCAACCGGCTCCGTTCTTTGGTGGCCCCTTCGCGCCACCTTCTACTCCTCCCCTAGTCAGGAA
GTTCCCCCCCGCCCCGCAGCTCGCGTCGTGCAGGACGTGACAAATGGAAGTAGCACGTCTCACTAGTCTC
GTGCAGATGGACAGCACCGCTGAGCAATGGAAGCGGGTAGGCCTTTGGGGCAGCGGCCAATAGCAGCTTT
GCTCCTTCGCTTTCTGGGCTCAGAGGCTGGGAAGGGGTGGGTCCGGGGGCGGGCTCAGGGGCGGGCTCAG
GGGCGGGGCGGGCGCCCGAAGGTCCTCCGGAGGCCCGGCATTCTGCACGCTTCAAAAGCGCACGTCTGCC
GCGCTGTTCTCCTCTTCCTCATCTCCGGGCCTTTCGACCTGCATCCATCTAGATCTCGAGCAGCTGAAGC
TTACCATGACCGAGTACAAGCCCACGGTGCGCCTCGCCACCCGCGACGACGTCCCCAGGGCCGTACGCAC
CCTCGCCGCCGCGTTCGCCGACTACCCCGCCACGCGCCACACCGTCGATCCGGACCGCCACATCGAGCGG
GTCACCGAGCTGCAAGAACTCTTCCTCACGCGCGTCGGGCTCGACATCGGCAAGGTGTGGGTCGCGGACG
ACGGCGCCGCGGTGGCGGTCTGGACCACGCCGGAGAGCGTCGAAGCGGGGGCGGTGTTCGCCGAGATCGG
CCCGCGCATGGCCGAGTTGAGCGGTTCCCGGCTGGCCGCGCAGCAACAGATGGAAGGCCTCCTGGCGCCG
CACCGGCCCAAGGAGCCCGCGTGGTTCCTGGCCACCGTCGGCGTCTCGCCCGACCACCAGGGCAAGGGTC
TGGGCAGCGCCGTCGTGCTCCCCGGAGTGGAGGCGGCCGAGCGCGCCGGGGTGCCCGCCTTCCTGGAGAC
CTCCGCGCCCCGCAACCTCCCCTTCTACGAGCGGCTCGGCTTCACCGTCACCGCCGACGTCGAGGTGCCC
GAAGGACCGCGCACCTGGTGCATGACCCGCAAGCCCGGTGCCGGCGGCGGGTCCGGAGGAGAGGGCAGAG
GAAGTCTCCTAACATGCGGTGACGTGGAGGAGAATCCTGGCCCAATGAGCGAGCTGATTAAGGAGAACAT
GCACATGAAGCTGTACATGGAGGGCACCGTGGACAACCATCACTTCAAGTGCACATCCGAGGGCGAAGGC
AAGCCCTACGAGGGCACCCAGACCATGAGAATCAAGGTGGTCGAGGGCGGCCCTCTCCCCTTCGCCTTCG
ACATCCTGGCTACTAGCTTCCTCTACGGCAGCAAGACCTTCATCAACCACACCCAGGGCATCCCCGACTT
CTTCAAGCAGTCCTTCCCTGAGGGCTTCACATGGGAGAGAGTCACCACATACGAGGACGGGGGCGTGCTG
ACCGCTACCCAGGACACCAGCCTCCAGGACGGCTGCCTCATCTACAACGTCAAGATCAGAGGGGTGAACT
TCACATCCAACGGCCCTGTGATGCAGAAGAAAACACTCGGCTGGGAGGCCTTCACCGAGACGCTGTACCC
CGCTGACGGCGGCCTGGAAGGCAGAAACGACATGGCCCTGAAGCTCGTGGGCGGGAGCCATCTGATCGCA
AACATCAAGACCACATATAGATCCAAGAAACCCGCTAAGAACCTCAAGATGCCTGGCGTCTACTATGTGG
ACTACAGACTGGAAAGAATCAAGGAGGCCAACAACGAGACCTACGTCGAGCAGCACGAGGTGGCAGTGGC
CAGATACTGCGACCTCCCTAGCAAACTGGGGCACAAGCTTAATTGAGCGGCCGCTCAACCTCTGGATTAC
AAAATTTGTGAAAGATTGACTGGTATTCTTAACTATGTTGCTCCTTTTACGCTATGTGGATACGCTGCTT
TAATGCCTTTGTATCATGCTATTGCTTCCCGTATGGCTTTCATTTTCTCCTCCTTGTATAAATCCTGGTT
GCTGTCTCTTTATGAGGAGTTGTGGCCCGTTGTCAGGCAACGTGGCGTGGTGTGCACTGTGTTTGCTGAC
GCAACCCCCACTGGTTGGGGCATTGCCACCACCTGTCAGCTCCTTTCCGGGACTTTCGCTTTCCCCCTCC
CTATTGCCACGGCGGAACTCATCGCCGCCTGCCTTGCCCGCTGCTGGACAGGGGCTCGGCTGTTGGGCAC
TGACAATTCCGTGGTGTTGTCGGGGAAATCATCGTCCTTTCCTTGGCTGCTCGCCTGTGTTGCCACCTGG
ATTCTGCGCGGGACGTCCTTCTGCTACGTCCCTTCGGCCCTCAATCCAGCGGACCTTCCTTCCCGCGGCC
TGCTGCCGGCTCTGCGGCCTCTTCCGCGTCTACGCCTTCGCCCTCAGACGAGTCGGATCTCCCTTTGGGC
CGCCTCCCCGCAGGTACCTTTAAGACCAATGACTTACAAGGCAGCTGTAGATCTTAGCCACTTTTTAAAA
GAAAAGGGGGGACTGGAAGGGCTAATTCACTCCCAAAGAAGTCAAGATCTGCTTTTTGCCTGTACTGGGT
CTCTCTGGTTAGACCAGAGTCTCTCTGGTTAGACCAGATCTGAGCCTGGGAGCTCTCTGGCTAACTAGGG
AACCCACTGCTTAAGCCTCAATAAAGCTTGCCTTGAGTGCTTCAAGTAGTGTGTGCCCGTCTGTTGTGTG
ACTCTGGTAACTAGAGATCCCTCAGACCCTTTTAGTCAGTGTGGAAAATCTCTAGCAGTTTAAACCCGCT
GATCAGCCTCGACTGTGCCTTCTAGTTGCCAGCCATCTGTTGTTTGCCCCTCCCCCGTGCCTTCCTTGAC
CCTGGAAGGTGCCACTCCCACTGTCCTTTCCTAATAAAATGAGGAAATTGCATCGCATTGTCTGAGTAGG
TGTCATTCTATTCTGGGGGGTGGGGTGGGGCAGGACAGCAAGGGGGAGGATTGGGAAGTCAATAGCAGGC
ATGCTGGGGATGCGGTGGGCTCTATGGGCGGCCGTTAATTAAGCTTTTGTTCCCTTTAGTGAGGGTTAAT
TGCGCGCTTGGCGTAATCATGGTCATAGCTGTTTCCTGTGTGAAATTGTTATCCGCTCACAATTCCACAC
AACATACGAGCCGGAAGCATAAAGTGTAAAGCCTGGGGTGCCTAATGAGTGAGCTAACTCACATTAATTG
CGTTGCGCTCACTGCCCGCTTTCCAGTCGGGAAACCTGTCGTGCCAGCTGCATTAATGAATCGGCCAACG
CGCGGGGAGAGGCGGTTTGCGTATTGGGCGCTCTTCCGCTTCCTCGCTCACTGACTCGCTGCGCTCGGTC
GTTCGGCTGCGGCGAGCGGTATCAGCTCACTCAAAGGCGGTAATACGGTTATCCACAGAATCAGGGGATA
ACGCAGGAAAGAACATGTGAGCAAAAGGCCAGCAAAAGGCCAGGAACCGTAAAAAGGCCGCGTTGCTGGC
GTTTTTCCATAGGCTCCGCCCCCCTGACGAGCATCACAAAAATCGACGCTCAAGTCAGAGGTGGCGAAAC
CCGACAGGACTATAAAGATACCAGGCGTTTCCCCCTGGAAGCTCCCTCGTGCGCTCTCCTGTTCCGACCC
TGCCGCTTACCGGATACCTGTCCGCCTTTCTCCCTTCGGGAAGCGTGGCGCTTTCTCATAGCTCACGCTG
TAGGTATCTCAGTTCGGTGTAGGTCGTTCGCTCCAAGCTGGGCTGTGTGCACGAACCCCCCGTTCAGCCC
GACCGCTGCGCCTTATCCGGTAACTATCGTCTTGAGTCCAACCCGGTAAGACACGACTTATCGCCACTGG
CAGCAGCCACTGGTAACAGGATTAGCAGAGCGAGGTATGTAGGCGGTGCTACAGAGTTCTTGAAGTGGTG
GCCTAACTACGGCTACACTAGAAGGACAGTATTTGGTATCTGCGCTCTGCTGAAGCCAGTTACCTTCGGA
AAAAGAGTTGGTAGCTCTTGATCCGGCAAACAAACCACCGCTGGTAGCGGTGGTTTTTTTGTTTGCAAGC
AGCAGATTACGCGCAGAAAAAAAGGATCTCAAGAAGATCCTTTGATCTTTTCTACGGGGTCTGACGCTCA
GTGGAACGAAAACTCACGTTAAGGGATTTTGGTCATGAGATTATCAAAAAGGATCTTCACCTAGATCCTT
TTAAATTAAAAATGAAGTTTTAAATCAATCTAAAGTATATATGAGTAAACTTGGTCTGACAGTTACCAAT
GCTTAATCAGTGAGGCACCTATCTCAGCGATCTGTCTATTTCGTTCATCCATAGTTGCCTGACTCCCCGT
CGTGTAGATAACTACGATACGGGAGGGCTTACCATCTGGCCCCAGTGCTGCAATGATACCGCGAGACCCA
CGCTCACCGGCTCCAGATTTATCAGCAATAAACCAGCCAGCCGGAAGGGCCGAGCGCAGAAGTGGTCCTG
CAACTTTATCCGCCTCCATCCAGTCTATTAATTGTTGCCGGGAAGCTAGAGTAAGTAGTTCGCCAGTTAA
TAGTTTGCGCAACGTTGTTGCCATTGCTACAGGCATCGTGGTGTCACGCTCGTCGTTTGGTATGGCTTCA
TTCAGCTCCGGTTCCCAACGATCAAGGCGAGTTACATGATCCCCCATGTTGTGCAAAAAAGCGGTTAGCT
CCTTCGGTCCTCCGATCGTTGTCAGAAGTAAGTTGGCCGCAGTGTTATCACTCATGGTTATGGCAGCACT
GCATAATTCTCTTACTGTCATGCCATCCGTAAGATGCTTTTCTGTGACTGGTGAGTACTCAACCAAGTCA
TTCTGAGAATAGTGTATGCGGCGACCGAGTTGCTCTTGCCCGGCGTCAATACGGGATAATACCGCGCCAC
ATAGCAGAACTTTAAAAGTGCTCATCATTGGAAAACGTTCTTCGGGGCGAAAACTCTCAAGGATCTTACC
GCTGTTGAGATCCAGTTCGATGTAACCCACTCGTGCACCCAACTGATCTTCAGCATCTTTTACTTTCACC
AGCGTTTCTGGGTGAGCAAAAACAGGAAGGCAAAATGCCGCAAAAAAGGGAATAAGGGCGACACGGAAAT
GTTGAATACTCATACTCTTCCTTTTTCAATATTATTGAAGCATTTATCAGGGTTATTGTCTCATGAGCGG
ATACATATTTGAATGTATTTAGAAAAATAAACAAATAGGGGTTCCGCGCACATTTCCCCGAAAAGTGCCA
C
Features (pLannotate 1.2.2; 28 found; start..end, strand, type, name):
     30..458     -  rep_origin     f1 ori (sequence partly withheld): f1 bacteriophage origin of replication; arrow indicates direction of (+) strand synthesis
    463..618     -  CDS            lacZα (fragment): LacZα fragment of β-galactosidase; lacZ fragment
    626..644     +  promoter       T7 promoter: promoter for bacteriophage T7 RNA polymerase
    658..958     +  enhancer       CMV enhancer: human cytomegalovirus immediate early enhancer
    959..1158    +  promoter       CMV promoter: human cytomegalovirus (CMV) immediate early promoter
   1176..1356    +  LTR            5' LTR (truncated): truncated 5' long terminal repeat (LTR) from HIV-1
   1403..1528    +  misc_feature   HIV-1 Ψ: packaging signal of human immunodeficiency virus type 1
   1512..1850    +  CDS            HIV-1 gag (fragment): gag protein from human immunodeficiency virus 1; gag
   2027..2260    +  misc_feature   RRE: The Rev response element (RRE) of HIV-1 allows for Rev-dependent mRNA export from the nucleus to the cytoplasm.
   2637..2737    +  CDS            Rev (fragment): human immunodeficiency virus 1 (HIV-1) Rev protein; rev; enhances nuclear export of unspliced and incompletely spliced viral mRNAs
   2787..2904    +  misc_feature   cPPT/CTS: central polypurine tract and central termination sequence of HIV-1
   2979..3219    +  promoter       U6 promoter: RNA polymerase III promoter for human U6 snRNA
   3265..3332    +  misc_RNA       tracrRNA (fragment): trans-activating CRISPR RNA for the Streptococcus pyogenes CRISPR/Cas9 system
   3355..3854    +  promoter       PGK promoter: mouse phosphoglycerate kinase 1 promoter
   3894..4490    +  CDS            PuroR (fragment): puromycin N-acetyltransferase; pac from Streptomyces; confers resistance to puromycin
   4563..5261    +  CDS            TagBFP: TagBFP is a basic (constitutively fluorescent) blue fluorescent protein published in 2008, derived from Entacmaea quadricolor. It is reported to be a very rapidly-maturing monomer with very low acid sensitivity.
   5273..5859    +  misc_feature   WPRE: woodchuck hepatitis virus posttranscriptional regulatory element
   5853..5999    +  CDS            nef (fragment): NEF_HV1LA - Experimental evidence at protein level: Swiss-Prot protein existence level 1. Extracellular Nef protein targets CD4(+) T-lymphocytes for apoptosis by interacting with CXCR4 surface receptors. From Human immunodeficiency virus type 1 group M subtype B (isolate Lai) (HIV-1).
   6007..6185    +  LTR            5' LTR (truncated): truncated 5' long terminal repeat (LTR) from HIV-1
   6211..6322    +  polyA_signal   bGH poly(A) signal: bovine growth hormone polyadenylation signal
   6461..6479    -  promoter       T3 promoter: promoter for bacteriophage T3 RNA polymerase
   6524..6540    -  protein_bind   lac operator: The lac repressor binds to the lac operator to inhibit transcription in E. coli. This inhibition can be relieved by adding lactose or isopropyl-β-D-thiogalactopyranoside (IPTG). lac repressor encoded by lacI
   6548..6578    -  promoter       lac promoter: promoter for the E. coli lac operon
   6593..6614    -  protein_bind   CAP binding site: CAP binding activates transcription in the presence of cAMP. E. coli catabolite activator protein
   6627..6719    -  CDS            lacI (fragment): lac repressor; lacI; The lac repressor binds to the lac operator to inhibit transcription in E. coli. This inhibition can be relieved by adding lactose or isopropyl-β-D-thiogalactopyranoside (IPTG).
   6902..7490    -  rep_origin     ori: high-copy-number ColE1/pMB1/pBR322/pUC origin of replication
   7661..8521    -  CDS            AmpR: β-lactamase; bla; confers resistance to ampicillin, carbenicillin, and related antibiotics
   8522..8626    -  promoter       AmpR promoter: bla
