>Addgene plasmid #117140 | pKLV2-U6(gDmap1 v1)-PGK-Puro-BFP | addgene full sequence | sequence record 233768 | Addgene NGS Result
CATTGACGTCAATGGGTGGAGTATTTACGGTAAACTGCCCACTTGGCAGTACATCAAGTGTATCATATGC
CAAGTACGCCCCCTATTGACGTCAATGACGGTAAATGGCCCGCCTGGCATTATGCCCAGTACATGACCTT
ATGGGACTTTCCTACTTGGCAGTACATCTACGTATTAGTCATCGCTATTACCATGGTGATGCGGTTTTGG
CAGTACATCAATGGGCGTGGATAGCGGTTTGACTCACGGGGATTTCCAAGTCTCCACCCCATTGACGTCA
ATGGGAGTTTGTTTTGGCACCAAAATCAACGGGACTTTCCAAAATGTCGTAACAACTCCGCCCCATTGAC
GCAAATGGGCGGTAGGCGTGTACGGTGGGAGGTCTATATAAGCAGCGCGTTTTGCCTGTACTGGGTCTCT
CTGGTTAGACCAGATCTGAGCCTGGGAGCTCTCTGGCTAACTAGGGAACCCACTGCTTAAGCCTCAATAA
AGCTTGCCTTGAGTGCTTCAAGTAGTGTGTGCCCGTCTGTTGTGTGACTCTGGTAACTAGAGATCCCTCA
GACCCTTTTAGTCAGTGTGGAAAATCTCTAGCAGTGGCGCCCGAACAGGGACTTGAAAGCGAAAGGGAAA
CCAGAGGAGCTCTCTCGACGCAGGACTCGGCTTGCTGAAGCGCGCACGGCAAGAGGCGAGGGGCGGCGAC
TGGTGAGTACGCCAAAAATTTTGACTAGCGGAGGCTAGAAGGAGAGAGATGGGTGCGAGAGCGTCAGTAT
TAAGCGGGGGAGAATTAGATCGCGATGGGAAAAAATTCGGTTAAGGCCAGGGGGAAAGAAAAAATATAAA
TTAAAACATATAGTATGGGCAAGCAGGGAGCTAGAACGATTCGCAGTTAATCCTGGCCTGTTAGAAACAT
CAGAAGGCTGTAGACAAATACTGGGACAGCTACAACCATCCCTTCAGACAGGATCAGAAGAACTTAGATC
ATTATATAATACAGTAGCAACCCTCTATTGTGTGCATCAAAGGATAGAGATAAAAGACACCAAGGAAGCT
TTAGACAAGATAGAGGAAGAGCAAAACAAAAGTAAGACCACCGCACAGCAAGCGGCCGGCCGCGCTGATC
TTCAGACCTGGAGGAGGAGATATGAGGGACAATTGGAGAAGTGAATTATATAAATATAAAGTAGTAAAAA
TTGAACCATTAGGAGTAGCACCCACCAAGGCAAAGAGAAGAGTGGTGCAGAGAGAAAAAAGAGCAGTGGG
AATAGGAGCTTTGTTCCTTGGGTTCTTGGGAGCAGCAGGAAGCACTATGGGCGCAGCGTCAATGACGCTG
ACGGTACAGGCCAGACAATTATTGTCTGGTATAGTGCAGCAGCAGAACAATTTGCTGAGGGCTATTGAGG
CGCAACAGCATCTGTTGCAACTCACAGTCTGGGGCATCAAGCAGCTCCAGGCAAGAATCCTGGCTGTGGA
AAGATACCTAAAGGATCAACAGCTCCTGGGGATTTGGGGTTGCTCTGGAAAACTCATTTGCACCACTGCT
GTGCCTTGGAATGCTAGTTGGAGTAATAAATCTCTGGAACAGATTTGGAATCACACGACCTGGATGGAGT
GGGACAGAGAAATTAACAATTACACAAGCTTAATACACTCCTTAATTGAAGAATCGCAAAACCAGCAAGA
AAAGAATGAACAAGAATTATTGGAATTAGATAAATGGGCAAGTTTGTGGAATTGGTTTAACATAACAAAT
TGGCTGTGGTATATAAAATTATTCATAATGATAGTAGGAGGCTTGGTAGGTTTAAGAATAGTTTTTGCTG
TACTTTCTATAGTGAATAGAGTTAGGCAGGGATATTCACCATTATCGTTTCAGACCCACCTCCCAACCCC
GAGGGGACCCGACAGGCCCGAAGGAATAGAAGAAGAAGGTGGAGAGAGAGACAGAGACAGATCCATTCGA
TTAGTGAACGGATCGGCACTGCGTGCGCCAATTCTGCAGACAAATGGCAGTATTCATCCACAATTTTAAA
AGAAAAGGGGGGATTGGGGGGTACAGTGCAGGGGAAAGAATAGTAGACATAATAGCAACAGACATACAAA
CTAAAGAATTACAAAAACAAATTACAAAAATTCAAAATTTTCGGGTTTATTACAGGGACAGCAGAGATCC
AGTTTGGTTAGTACCGGGCCCTACGCGTCCAAGGTCGGGCAGGAAGAGGGCCTATTTCCCATGATTCCTT
CATATTTGCATATACGATACAAGGCTGTTAGAGAGATAATTAGAATTAATTTGACTGTAAACACAAAGAT
ATTAGTACAAAATACGTGACGTAGAAAGTAATAATTTCTTGGGTAGTTTGCAGTTTTAAAATTATGTTTT
AAAATGGACTATCATATGCTTACCGTAACTTGAAAGTATTTCGATTTCTTGGCTTTATATATCTTGTGGA
AAGGACGAAACACCGTTCGTAGTTATTCACGATGTTTAAGAGCTATGCTGGAAACAGCATAGCAAGTTTA
AATAAGGCTAGTCCGTTATCAACTTGAAAAAGTGGCACCGAGTCGGTGCTTTTTTTGGATCCAATTCTAC
CGGGTAGGGGAGGCGCTTTTCCCAAGGCAGTCTGGAGCATGCGCTTTAGCAGCCCCGCTGGGCACTTGGC
GCTACACAAGTGGCCTCTGGCCTCGCACACATTCCACATCCACCGGTAGGCGCCAACCGGCTCCGTTCTT
TGGTGGCCCCTTCGCGCCACCTTCTACTCCTCCCCTAGTCAGGAAGTTCCCCCCCGCCCCGCAGCTCGCG
TCGTGCAGGACGTGACAAATGGAAGTAGCACGTCTCACTAGTCTCGTGCAGATGGACAGCACCGCTGAGC
AATGGAAGCGGGTAGGCCTTTGGGGCAGCGGCCAATAGCAGCTTTGCTCCTTCGCTTTCTGGGCTCAGAG
GCTGGGAAGGGGTGGGTCCGGGGGNGGGCTCAGGGGCGGGGCGGGCGCCCGAAGGTCCTCCGGAGGCCCG
GCATTCTGCACGCTTCAAAAGCGCACGTCTGCCGCGCTGTTCTCCTCTTCCTCATCTCCGGGCCTTTCGA
CCTGCATCCATCTAGATCTCGAGCAGCTGAAGCTTACCATGACCGAGTACAAGCCCACGGTGCGCCTCGC
CACCCGCGACGACGTCCCCAGGGCCGTACGCACCCTCGCCGCCGCGTTCGCCGACTACCCCGCCACGCGC
CACACCGTCGATCCGGACCGCCACATCGAGCGGGTCACCGAGCTGCAAGAACTCTTCCTCACGCGCGTCG
GGCTCGACATCGGCAAGGTGTGGGTCGCGGACGACGGCGCCGCGGTGGCGGTCTGGACCACGCCGGAGAG
CGTCGAAGCGGGGGCGGTGTTCGCCGAGATCGGCCCGCGCATGGCCGAGTTGAGCGGTTCCCGGCTGGCC
GCGCAGCAACAGATGGAAGGCCTCCTGGCGCCGCACCGGCCCAAGGAGCCCGCGTGGTTCCTGGCCACCG
TCGGCGTCTCGCCCGACCACCAGGGCAAGGGTCTGGGCAGCGCCGTCGTGCTCCCCGGAGTGGAGGCGGC
CGAGCGCGCCGGGGTGCCCGCCTTCCTGGAGACCTCCGCGCCCCGCAACCTCCCCTTCTACGAGCGGCTC
GGCTTCACCGTCACCGCCGACGTCGAGGTGCCCGAAGGACCGCGCACCTGGTGCATGACCCGCAAGCCCG
GTGCCGGCGGCGGGTCCGGAGGAGAGGGCAGAGGAAGTCTCCTAACATGCGGTGACGTGGAGGAGAATCC
TGGCCCAATGAGCGAGCTGATTAAGGAGAACATGCACATGAAGCTGTACATGGAGGGCACCGTGGACAAC
CATCACTTCAAGTGCACATCCGAGGGCGAAGGCAAGCCCTACGAGGGCACCCAGACCATGAGAATCAAGG
TGGTCGAGGGCGGCCCTCTCCCCTTCGCCTTCGACATCCTGGCTACTAGCTTCCTCTACGGCAGCAAGAC
CTTCATCAACCACACCCAGGGCATCCCCGACTTCTTCAAGCAGTCCTTCCCTGAGGGCTTCACATGGGAG
AGAGTCACCACATACGAGGACGGGGGCGTGCTGACCGCTACCCAGGACACCAGCCTCCAGGACGGCTGCC
TCATCTACAACGTCAAGATCAGAGGGGTGAACTTCACATCCAACGGCCCTGTGATGCAGAAGAAAACACT
CGGCTGGGAGGCCTTCACCGAGACGCTGTACCCCGCTGACGGCGGCCTGGAAGGCAGAAACGACATGGCC
CTGAAGCTCGTGGGCGGGAGCCATCTGATCGCAAACATCAAGACCACATATAGATCCAAGAAACCCGCTA
AGAACCTCAAGATGCCTGGCGTCTACTATGTGGACTACAGACTGGAAAGAATCAAGGAGGCCAACAACGA
GACCTACGTCGAGCAGCACGAGGTGGCAGTGGCCAGATACTGCGACCTCCCTAGCAAACTGGGGCACAAG
CTTAATTGAGCGGCCGCTCAACCTCTGGATTACAAAATTTGTGAAAGATTGACTGGTATTCTTAACTATG
TTGCTCCTTTTACGCTATGTGGATACGCTGCTTTAATGCCTTTGTATCATGCTATTGCTTCCCGTATGGC
TTTCATTTTCTCCTCCTTGTATAAATCCTGGTTGCTGTCTCTTTATGAGGAGTTGTGGCCCGTTGTCAGG
CAACGTGGCGTGGTGTGCACTGTGTTTGCTGACGCAACCCCCACTGGTTGGGGCATTGCCACCACCTGTC
AGCTCCTTTCCGGGACTTTCGCTTTCCCCCTCCCTATTGCCACGGCGGAACTCATCGCCGCCTGCCTTGC
CCGCTGCTGGACAGGGGCTCGGCTGTTGGGCACTGACAATTCCGTGGTGTTGTCGGGGAAATCATCGTCC
TTTCCTTGGCTGCTCGCCTGTGTTGCCACCTGGATTCTGCGCGGGACGTCCTTCTGCTACGTCCCTTCGG
CCCTCAATCCAGCGGACCTTCCTTCCCGCGGCCTGCTGCCGGCTCTGCGGCCTCTTCCGCGTCTACGCCT
TCGCCCTCAGACGAGTCGGATCTCCCTTTGGGCCGCCTCCCCGCAGGTACCTTTAAGACCAATGACTTAC
AAGGCAGCTGTAGATCTTAGCCACTTTTTAAAAGAAAAGGGGGGACTGGAAGGGCTAATTCACTCCCAAA
GAAGTCAAGATCTGCTTTTTGCCTGTACTGGGTCTCTCTGGTTAGACCAGAGTCTCTCTGGTTAGACCAG
ATCTGAGCCTGGGAGCTCTCTGGCTAACTAGGGAACCCACTGCTTAAGCCTCAATAAAGCTTGCCTTGAG
TGCTTCAAGTAGTGTGTGCCCGTCTGTTGTGTGACTCTGGTAACTAGAGATCCCTCAGACCCTTTTAGTC
AGTGTGGAAAATCTCTAGCAGTTTAAACCCGCTGATCAGCCTCGACTGTGCCTTCTAGTTGCCAGCCATC
TGTTGTTTGCCCCTCCCCCGTGCCTTCCTTGACCCTGGAAGGTGCCACTCCCACTGTCCTTTCCTAATAA
AATGAGGAAATTGCATCGCATTGTCTGAGTAGGTGTCATTCTATTCTGGGGGGTGGGGTGGGGCAGGACA
GCAAGGGGGAGGATTGGGAAGTCAATAGCAGGCATGCTGGGGATGCGGTGGGCTCTATGGGCGGCCGTTA
ATTAAGCTTTTGTTCCCTTTAGTGAGGGTTAATTGCGCGCTTGGCGTAATCATGGTCATAGCTGTTTCCT
GTGTGAAATTGTTATCCGCTCACAATTCCACACAACATACGAGCCGGGAGCATAAAGTGTAAAGCCTGGG
GTGCCTAATGAGTGAGCTAACTCACATTAATTGCGTTGCGCTCACTGCCCGCTTTCCAGTCGGGAAACCT
GTCGTGCCAGCTGCATTAATGAATCGGCCAACGCGCGGGGAGAGGCGGTTTGCGTATTGGGCGCTCTTCC
GCTTCCTCGCTCACTGACTCGCTGCGCTCGGTCGTTCGGCTGCGGCGAGCGGTATCAGCTCACTCAAAGG
CGGTAATACGGTTATCCACAGAATCAGGGGATAACGCAGGAAAGAACATGTGAGCAAAAGGCCAGCAAAA
GGCCAGGAACCGTAAAAAGGCCGCGTTGCTGGCGTTTTTCCATAGGCTCCGCCCCCCTGACGAGCATCAC
AAAAATCGACGCTCAAGTCAGAGGTGGCGAAACCCGACAGGACTATAAAGATACCAGGCGTTTCCCCCTG
GAAGCTCCCTCGTGCGCTCTCCTGTTCCGACCCTGCCGCTTACCGGATACCTGTCCGCCTTTCTCCCTTC
GGGAAGCGTGGCGCTTTCTCATAGCTCACGCTGTAGGTATCTCAGTTCGGTGTAGGTCGTTCGCTCCAAG
CTGGGCTGTGTGCACGAACCCCCCGTTCAGCCCGACCGCTGCGCCTTATCCGGTAACTATCGTCTTGAGT
CCAACCCGGTAAGACACGACTTATCGCCACTGGCAGCAGCCACTGGTAACAGGATTAGCAGAGCGAGGTA
TGTAGGCGGTGCTACAGAGTTCTTGAAGTGGTGGCCTAACTACGGCTACACTAGAAGAACAGTATTTGGT
ATCTGCGCTCTGCTGAAGCCAGTTACCTTCGGAAAAAGAGTTGGTAGCTCTTGATCCGGCAAACAAACCA
CCGCTGGTAGCGGTGGTTTTTTTGTTTGCAAGCAGCAGATTACGCGCAGAAAAAAAGGATCTCAAGAAGA
TCCTTTGATCTTTTCTACGGGGTCTGACGCTCAGTGGAACGAAAACTCACGTTAAGGGATTTTGGTCATG
AGATTATCAAAAAGGATCTTCACCTAGATCCTTTTAAATTAAAAATGAAGTTTTAAATCAATCTAAAGTA
TATATGAGTAAACTTGGTCTGACAGTTACCAATGCTTAATCAGTGAGGCACCTATCTCAGCGATCTGTCT
ATTTCGTTCATCCATAGTTGCCTGACTCCCCGTCGTGTAGATAACTACGATACGGGAGGGCTTACCATCT
GGCCCCAGTGCTGCAATGATACCGCGAGACCCACGCTCACCGGCTCCAGATTTATCAGCAATAAACCAGC
CAGCCGGAAGGGCCGAGCGCAGAAGTGGTCCTGCAACTTTATCCGCCTCCATCCAGTCTATTAATTGTTG
CCGGGAAGCTAGAGTAAGTAGTTCGCCAGTTAATAGTTTGCGCAACGTTGTTGCCATTGCTACAGGCATC
GTGGTGTCACGCTCGTCGTTTGGTATGGCTTCATTCAGCTCCGGTTCCCAACGATCAAGGCGAGTTACAT
GATCCCCCATGTTGTGCAAAAAAGCGGTTAGCTCCTTCGGTCCTCCGATCGTTGTCAGAAGTAAGTTGGC
CGCAGTGTTATCACTCATGGTTATGGCAGCACTGCATAATTCTCTTACTGTCATGCCATCCGTAAGATGC
TTTTCTGTGACTGGTGAGTACTCAACCAAGTCATTCTGAGAATAGTGTATGCGGCGACCGAGTTGCTCTT
GCCCGGCGTCAATACGGGATAATACCGCGCCACATAGCAGAACTTTAAAAGTGCTCATCATTGGAAAACG
TTCTTCGGGGCGAAAACTCTCAAGGATCTTACCGCTGTTGAGATCCAGTTCGATGTAACCCACTCGTGCA
CCCAACTGATCTTCAGCATCTTTTACTTTCACCAGCGTTTCTGGGTGAGCAAAAACAGGAAGGCAAAATG
CCGCAAAAAAGGGAATAAGGGCGACACGGAAATGTTGAATACTCATACTCTTCCTTTTTCAATATTATTG
AAGCATTTATCAGGGTTATTGTCTCATGAGCGGATACATATTTGAATGTATTTAGAAAAATAAACAAATA
GGGGTTCCGCGCACATTTCCCCGAAAAGTGCCACCTAAATTGTAAGCGTTAATATTTTGTTAAAATTCGC
GTTAAATTTTTGTTAAATCAGCTCATTTTTTAACCAATAGGCCGAAATCGGCAAAATCCCTTATAAATCA
AAAGAATAGACCGAGATAGGGT
[37 nt withheld, positions 8003-8039]
AAAGAACGTGGACTCCAACGTCAAAGG
[49 nt withheld, positions 8067-8115]
T
[91 nt withheld, positions 8117-8207]
G
[124 nt withheld, positions 8209-8332]
CCCATTCGCCATTCAGGCTGCGCAACTGTTGGGAAGGGCGATCGGTGCGGGCCTCTTCGCTATTACGCCA
GCTGGCGAAAGGGGGATGTGCTGCAAGGCGATTAAGTTGGGTAACGCCAGGGTTTTCCCAGTCACGACGT
TGTAAAACGACGGCCAGTGAGCGCGCGTAATACGACTCACTATAGGGCGAATTGACTAGTACATAACTTA
CGGTAAATGGCCCGCCTGGCTGACCGCCCAACGACCCCCGCCCATTGACGTCAATAATGACGTATGTTCC
CATAGTAACGCCAATAGGGACTTTC
Features (pLannotate 1.2.2; 28 found; start..end, strand, type, name):
    196..395     +  promoter       CMV promoter: human cytomegalovirus (CMV) immediate early promoter
    413..593     +  LTR            5' LTR (truncated): truncated 5' long terminal repeat (LTR) from HIV-1
    640..765     +  misc_feature   HIV-1 Ψ: packaging signal of human immunodeficiency virus type 1
    749..1087    +  CDS            HIV-1 gag (fragment): gag protein from human immunodeficiency virus 1; gag
   1264..1497    +  misc_feature   RRE: The Rev response element (RRE) of HIV-1 allows for Rev-dependent mRNA export from the nucleus to the cytoplasm.
   1874..1974    +  CDS            Rev (fragment): human immunodeficiency virus 1 (HIV-1) Rev protein; rev; enhances nuclear export of unspliced and incompletely spliced viral mRNAs
   2024..2141    +  misc_feature   cPPT/CTS: central polypurine tract and central termination sequence of HIV-1
   2216..2456    +  promoter       U6 promoter: RNA polymerase III promoter for human U6 snRNA
   2502..2569    +  misc_RNA       tracrRNA (fragment): trans-activating CRISPR RNA for the Streptococcus pyogenes CRISPR/Cas9 system
   2592..3079    +  promoter       PGK promoter: mouse phosphoglycerate kinase 1 promoter
   3119..3715    +  CDS            PuroR (fragment): puromycin N-acetyltransferase; pac from Streptomyces; confers resistance to puromycin
   3788..4486    +  CDS            TagBFP: TagBFP is a basic (constitutively fluorescent) blue fluorescent protein published in 2008, derived from Entacmaea quadricolor. It is reported to be a very rapidly-maturing monomer with very low acid sensitivity.
   4498..5084    +  misc_feature   WPRE: woodchuck hepatitis virus posttranscriptional regulatory element
   5078..5224    +  CDS            nef (fragment): NEF_HV1LA - Experimental evidence at protein level: Swiss-Prot protein existence level 1. Extracellular Nef protein targets CD4(+) T-lymphocytes for apoptosis by interacting with CXCR4 surface receptors. From Human immunodeficiency virus type 1 group M subtype B (isolate Lai) (HIV-1).
   5232..5410    +  LTR            5' LTR (truncated): truncated 5' long terminal repeat (LTR) from HIV-1
   5436..5547    +  polyA_signal   bGH poly(A) signal: bovine growth hormone polyadenylation signal
   5686..5704    -  promoter       T3 promoter: promoter for bacteriophage T3 RNA polymerase
   5749..5765    -  protein_bind   lac operator: The lac repressor binds to the lac operator to inhibit transcription in E. coli. This inhibition can be relieved by adding lactose or isopropyl-β-D-thiogalactopyranoside (IPTG). lac repressor encoded by lacI
   5773..5803    -  promoter       lac promoter: promoter for the E. coli lac operon
   5818..5839    -  protein_bind   CAP binding site: CAP binding activates transcription in the presence of cAMP. E. coli catabolite activator protein
   5852..5944    -  CDS            lacI (fragment): lac repressor; lacI; The lac repressor binds to the lac operator to inhibit transcription in E. coli. This inhibition can be relieved by adding lactose or isopropyl-β-D-thiogalactopyranoside (IPTG).
   6127..6715    -  rep_origin     ori: high-copy-number ColE1/pMB1/pBR322/pUC origin of replication
   6886..7746    -  CDS            AmpR: β-lactamase; bla; confers resistance to ampicillin, carbenicillin, and related antibiotics
   7747..7851    -  promoter       AmpR promoter: bla
   7904..8332    -  rep_origin     f1 ori (sequence partly withheld): f1 bacteriophage origin of replication; arrow indicates direction of (+) strand synthesis
   8337..8492    -  CDS            lacZα (fragment): LacZα fragment of β-galactosidase; lacZ fragment
   8500..8518    +  promoter       T7 promoter: promoter for bacteriophage T7 RNA polymerase
   8532..195     +  enhancer       CMV enhancer (across the origin): human cytomegalovirus immediate early enhancer
