[The description below was written by a language model from this plasmid's Addgene catalogue record and pLannotate feature annotations shown in this document.]
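Description:
pKLV2-U6(gDmap1 v1)-PGK-Puro-BFP is a lentiviral CRISPR guide RNA expression plasmid built on the pKLV2-U6gRNA5(BbsI)-PGKpuro2ABFP-W backbone. It is maintained in E. coli through a high-copy ColE1/pUC-type origin with ampicillin selection (AmpR under its bla promoter). It also carries an f1 origin and remnants of a cloning-vector lac region flanked by T7 and T3 promoters. The viral portion has a CMV enhancer/promoter fused to a truncated HIV-1 5' LTR, which drives genomic RNA production in packaging cells. This is followed by the Ψ packaging signal with a gag fragment, the RRE for Rev-dependent nuclear export, and the cPPT/CTS. A second truncated LTR follows the cargo and is itself followed by a bGH polyadenylation signal. No viral structural or enzymatic genes are present, so packaging functions must be supplied in trans.

The payload consists of two cassettes. A human U6 RNA polymerase III promoter drives a 19-nt synthetic spacer targeting Dmap1, which was cloned between two BbsI sites that were destroyed in the process. The spacer is fused to a Streptococcus pyogenes Cas9 guide scaffold, annotated as a tracrRNA fragment. Downstream, the mouse PGK promoter expresses puromycin N-acetyltransferase and a modified TagBFP. The backbone name indicates these are linked by a 2A peptide, so transduced cells can be both drug-selected and tracked by blue fluorescence. A WPRE, altered to remove an internal BbsI site, enhances transcript expression.

The plasmid encodes no Cas9, so it is intended for use in cells that obtain the nuclease from another source, to disrupt Dmap1. The sequencing-derived and depositor sequences differ by about a dozen bases, mostly in the annotated PGK promoter, but they share the same feature set.
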