Addgene plasmid #117140: pKLV2-U6(gDmap1 v1)-PGK-Puro-BFP
Purpose: Express gRNA vs Dmap1
Depositing lab: Kosuke Yusa. Depositing organization: Wellcome Sanger Institute.
Backbone
  Vector backbone: pKLV2-U6gRNA5(BbsI)-PGKpuro2ABFP-W (Addgene: 67974)
  Backbone size w/o insert (bp): 8629
  Vector type: Lentiviral, CRISPR
Growth in bacteria
  Bacterial resistance: Ampicillin, 100 μg/mL
  Growth temperature: 30°C
  Growth strain: NEB Stable
  Copy number: High Copy
Gene/Insert
  Gene/Insert name: gDmap1 v1
  gRNA/shRNA sequence: GTTCGTAGTTATTCACGAT
  Species: Synthetic
  Insert size (bp): 19
  Mutation: Deleted BbsI site within WPRE, modified BFP
  Entrez Gene: Dmap1 (a.k.a. 1500016M21Rik, DNMAP1, DNMTAP1, Dmtap1, mKIAA1425)
  Promoter: human U6 promoter, mouse PGK promoter
  Cloning method: Restriction Enzyme; 5′ cloning site BbsI (destroyed during cloning); 3′ cloning site BbsI (destroyed during cloning)
Terms and licenses: Academic/Nonprofit Terms; Industry Terms: Not Available to Industry
How to cite: pKLV2-U6(gDmap1 v1)-PGK-Puro-BFP was a gift from Kosuke Yusa (Addgene plasmid # 117140 ; http://n2t.net/addgene:117140 ; RRID:Addgene_117140)
